>Addgene plasmid #219821 | miniTurbo-dCasRx | addgene full sequence | sequence record 440859 | Addgene NGS Result
ACCGGAGCCAATTCCCACTCCTTTCAAGACCTAGAAGGTCCATTAGCTGCAAAGATTCCTCTCTGTTTAA
AACTTTATCCATCTTTGCATTAATTAACCAAACTGGATCTCTGCTGTCCCTGTAATAAACCCGAAAATTT
TGAATTTTTGTAATTTGTTTTTGTAATTCTTTAGTTTGTATGTCTGTTGCTATTATGTCTACTATTCTTT
CCCCTGCACTGTACCCCCCAATCCCCCCTTTTCTTTTAAAATTGTGGATGAATACTGCCATTTGTCTGCA
GAATTGGCGCACGCAGTGCCGATCCGTTCACTAATCGAATGGATCTGTCTCTGTCTCTCTCTCCACCTTC
TTCTTCTATTCCTTCGGGCCTGTCGGGTCCCCTCGGGGTTGGGAGGTGGGTCTGAAACGATAATGGTGAA
TATCCCTGCCTAACTCTATTCACTATAGAAAGTACAGCAAAAACTATTCTTAAACCTACCAAGCCTCCTA
CTATCATTATGAATAATTTTATATACCACAGCCAATTTGTTATGTTAAACCAATTCCACAAACTTGCCCA
TTTATCTAATTCCAATAATTCTTGTTCATTCTTTTCTTGCTGGTTTTGCGATTCTTCAATTAAGGAGTGT
ATTAAGCTTGTGTAATTGTTAATTTCTCTGTCCCACTCCATCCAGGTCGTGTGATTCCAAATCTGTTCCA
GAGATTTATTACTCCAACTAGCATTCCAAGGCACAGCAGTGGTGCAAATGAGTTTTCCAGAGCAACCCCA
AATCCCCAGGAGCTGTTGATCCTTTAGGTATCTTTCCACAGCCAGGATTCTTGCCTGGAGCTGCTTGATG
CCCCAGACTGTGAGTTGCAACAGATGCTGTTGCGCCTCAATAGCCCTCAGCAAATTGTTCTGCTGCTGCA
CTATACCAGACAATAATTGTCTGGCCTGTACCGTCAGCGTCATTGACGCTGCGCCCATAGTGCTTCCTGC
TGCTCCCAAGAACCCAAGGAACAAAGCTCCTATTCCCACTGCTCTTTTTTCTCTCTGCACCACTCTTCTC
TTTGCCTTGGTGGGTGCTACTCCTAATGGTTCAATTTTTACTACTTTATATTTATATAATTCACTTCTCC
AATTGTCCCTCATATCTCCTCCTCCAGGTCTGAAGATCAGCGGCCGCTTGCTGTGCGGTGGTCTTACTTT
TGTTTTGCTCTTCCTCTATCTTGTCTAAAGCTTCCTTGGTGTCTTTTATCTCTATCCTTTGATGCACACA
ATAGAGGGTTGCTACTGTATTATATAATGATCTAAGTTCTTCTGATCCTGTCTGAAGGGATGGTTGTAGC
TGTCCCAGTATTTGTCTACAGCCTTCTGATGTTTCTAACAGGCCAGGATTAACTGCGAATCGTTCTAGCT
CCCTGCTTGCCCATACTATATGTTTTAATTTATATTTTTTCTTTCCCCCTGGCCTTAACCGAATTTTTTC
CCATCGCGATCTAATTCTCCCCCGCTTAATACTGACGCTCTCGCACCCATCTCTCTCCTTCTAGCCTCCG
CTAGTCAAAATTTTTGGCGTACTCACCAGTCGCCGCCCCTCGCCTCTTGCCGTGCGCGCTTCAGCAAGCC
GAGTCCTGCGTCGAGAGAGCTCCTCTGGTTTCCCTTTCGCTTTCAAGTCCCTGTTCGGGCGCCACTGCTA
GAGATTTTCCACACTGACTAAAAGGGTCTGAGGGATCTCTAGTTACCAGAGTCACACAACAGACGGGCAC
ACACTACTTGAAGCACTCAAGGCAAGCTTTATTGAGGCTTAAGCAGTGGGTTCCCTAGTTAGCCAGAGAG
CTCCCAGGCTCAGATCTGGTCTAACCAGAGAGACCCAGTACAGGCAAAACGCGCTGCTTATATAGACCTC
CCACCGTACACGCCTACCGCCCATTTGCGTCAATGGGGCGGAGTTGTTACGACATTTTGGAAAGTCCCGT
TGATTTTGGTGCCAAAACAAACTCCCATTGACGTCAATGGGGTGGAGACTTGGAAATCCCCGTGAGTCAA
ACCGCTATCCACGCCCATTGATGTACTGCCAAAACCGCATCACCATGGTAATAGCGATGACTAATACGTA
GATGTACTGCCAAGTAGGAAAGTCCCATAAGGTCATGTACTGGGCATAATGCCAGGCGGGCCATTTACCG
TCATTGACGTCAATAGGGGGCGTACTTGGCATATGATACACTTGATGTACTGCCAAGTGGGCAGTTTACC
GTAAATACTCCACCCATTGACGTCAATGGAAAGTCCCTATTGGCGTTACTATGGGAACATACGTCATTAT
TGACGTCAATGGGCGGGGGTCGTTGGGCGGTCAGCCAGGCGGGCCATTTACCGTAAGTTATGTAACGCGG
AACTCCATATATGGGCTATGAACTAATGACCCCGTAATTGATTACTATTAATAACTAGTCAATAATCAAT
GTCAACGCGTATATCTGGCCCGTACATCGCGAAGCAGCGCAAAACGCCTAACCCTAAGCAGATTCTTCAT
GCAATTGTCGGTCAAGCCTTGCCTTGTTGTAGCTTAAATTTTGCTCGCGCACTACTCAGCGACCTCCAAC
ACACAAGCAGGGAGCAGATACTGGCTTAACTATGCGGCATCAGAGCAGATTGTACTGAGAGTGCACCATA
GGGGATCGGGAGATCTCCCGATCCGTCGACGTCAGGTGGCACTTTTCGGGGAAATGTGCGCGGAACCCCT
ATTTGTTTATTTTTCTAAATACATTCAAATATGTATCCGCTCATGAGACAATAACCCTGATAAATGCTTC
AATAATATTGAAAAAGGAAGAGTATGAGTATTCAACATTTCCGTGTCGCCCTTATTCCCTTTTTTGCGGC
ATTTTGCCTTCCTGTTTTTGCTCACCCAGAAACGCTGGTGAAAGTAAAAGATGCTGAAGATCAGTTGGGT
GCACGAGTGGGTTACATCGAACTGGATCTCAACAGCGGTAAGATCCTTGAGAGTTTTCGCCCCGAAGAAC
GTTTTCCAATGATGAGCACTTTTAAAGTTCTGCTATGTGGCGCGGTATTATCCCGTATTGACGCCGGGCA
AGAGCAACTCGGTCGCCGCATACACTATTCTCAGAATGACTTGGTTGAGTACTCACCAGTCACAGAAAAG
CATCTTACGGATGGCATGACAGTAAGAGAATTATGCAGTGCTGCCATAACCATGAGTGATAACACTGCGG
CCAACTTACTTCTGACAACGATCGGAGGACCGAAGGAGCTAACCGCTTTTTTGCACAACATGGGGGATCA
TGTAACTCGCCTTGATCGTTGGGAACCGGAGCTGAATGAAGCCATACCAAACGACGAGCGTGACACCACG
ATGCCTGTAGCAATGGCAACAACGTTGCGCAAACTATTAACTGGCGAACTACTTACTCTAGCTTCCCGGC
AACAATTAATAGACTGGATGGAGGCGGATAAAGTTGCAGGACCACTTCTGCGCTCGGCCCTTCCGGCTGG
CTGGTTTATTGCTGATAAATCTGGAGCCGGTGAGCGTGGGTCTCGCGGTATCATTGCAGCACTGGGGCCA
GATGGTAAGCCCTCCCGTATCGTAGTTATCTACACGACGGGGAGTCAGGCAACTATGGATGAACGAAATA
GACAGATCGCTGAGATAGGTGCCTCACTGATTAAGCATTGGTAACTGTCAGACCAAGTTTACTCATATAT
ACTTTAGATTGATTTAAAACTTCATTTTTAATTTAAAAGGATCTAGGTGAAGATCCTTTTTGATAATCTC
ATGACCAAAATCCCTTAACGTGAGTTTTCGTTCCACTGAGCGTCAGACCCCGTAGAAAAGATCAAAGGAT
CTTCTTGAGATCCTTTTTTTCTGCGCGTAATCTGCTGCTTGCAAACAAAAAAACCACCGCTACCAGCGGT
GGTTTGTTTGCCGGATCAAGAGCTACCAACTCTTTTTCCGAAGGTAACTGGCTTCAGCAGAGCGCAGATA
CCAAATACTGTTCTTCTAGTGTAGCCGTAGTTAGGCCACCACTTCAAGAACTCTGTAGCACCGCCTACAT
ACCTCGCTCTGCTAATCCTGTTACCAGTGGCTGCTGCCAGTGGCGATAAGTCGTGTCTTACCGGGTTGGA
CTCAAGACGATAGTTACCGGATAAGGCGCAGCGGTCGGGCTGAACGGGGGGTTCGTGCACACAGCCCAGC
TTGGAGCGAACGACCTACACCGAACTGAGATACCTACAGCGTGAGCTATGAGAAAGCGCCACGCTTCCCG
AAGGGAGAAAGGCGGACAGGTATCCGGTAAGCGGCAGGGTCGGAACAGGAGAGCGCACGAGGGAGCTTCC
AGGGGGAAACGCCTGGTATCTTTATAGTCCTGTCGGGTTTCGCCACCTCTGACTTGAGCGTCGATTTTTG
TGATGCTCGTCAGGGGGGCGGAGCCTATGGAAAAACGCCAGCAACGCGGCCTTTTTACGGTTCCTGGCCT
TTTGCTGGCCTTTTGCTCACATGTTCTTTCCTGCGTTATCCCCTGATTCTGTGGATAACCGTATTACCGC
CTTTGAGTGAGCTGATACCGCTCGCCGCAGCCGAACGACCGAGCGCAGCGAGTCAGTGAGCGAGGAAGCG
GAAGAGCGCCCAATACGCAAACCGCCTCTCCCCGCGCGTTGGCCGATTCATTAATGCAGCTGGCACGACA
GGTTTCCCGACTGGAAAGCGGGCAGTGAGCGCAACGCAATTAATGTGAGTTAGCTCACTCATTAGGCACC
CCAGGCTTTACACTTTATGCTTCCGGCTCGTATGTTGTGTGGAATTGTGAGCGGATAACAATTTCACACA
GGAAACAGCTATGACCATGATTACGCCAAGCTCTAGCTAGAGGTCGACGGTATACAGACATGATAAGATA
CATTGATGAGTTTGGACAAACCACAACTAGAATGCAGTGAAAAAAATGCTTTATTTGTGAAATTTGTGAT
GCTATTGCTTTATTTGTAACCATTATAAGCTGCAATAAACAAGTTGGGGTGGGCGAAGAACTCCAGCATG
AGATCCCCGCGCTGGAGGATCATCCAGCCGGCGTCCCGGAAAACGATTCCGAAGCCCAACCTTTCATAGA
AGGCGGCGGTGGAATCGAAATCTCGTAGCACGTGTCAGTCCTGCTCCTCGGCCACGAAGTGCACGCAGTT
GCCGGCCGGGTCGCGCAGGGCGAACTCCCGCCCCCACGGCTGCTCGCCGATCTCGGTCATGGCCGGCCCG
GAGGCGTCCCGGAAGTTCGTGGACACGACCTCCGACCACTCGGCGTACAGCTCGTCCAGGCCGCGCACCC
ACACCCAGGCCAGGGTGTTGTCCGGCACCACCTGGTCCTGGACCGCGCTGATGAACAGGGTCACGTCGTC
CCGGACCACACCGGCGAAGTCGTCCTCCACGAAGTCCCGGGAGAACCCGAGCCGGTCGGTCCAGAACTCG
ACCGCTCCGGCGACGTCGCGCGCGGTGAGCACCGGAACGGCACTGGTCAACTTGGCCATGGTTTAGTTCC
TCACCTTGTCGTATTATACTATGCCGATATACTATGCCGATGATTAATTGTCAACACGTGCTGATCAGAT
CCGAAAATGGATATACAAGCTCCCGGGAGCTTTTTGCAAAAGCCTAGGCCTCCAAAAAAGCCTCCTCACT
ACTTCTGGAATAGCTCAGAGGCAGAGGCGGCCTCGGCCTCTGCATAAATAAAAAAAATTAGTCAGCCATG
GGGCGGAGAATGGGCGGAACTGGGCGGAGTTAGGGGCGGGATGGGCGGAGTTAGGGGCGGGACTATGGTT
GCTGACTAATTGAGATGCATGCTTTGCATACTTCTGCCTGCTGGGGAGCCTGGGGACTTTCCACACCTGG
TTGCTGACTAATTGAGATGCATGCTTTGCATACTTCTGCCTGCTGGGGAGCCTGGGGACTTTCCACACCC
TAACTGACACACATTCCACAGAATTAATTCGCGTTAAATTTTTGTTAAATCAGCTCATTTTTTAACCAAT
AGGCCGAAATCGGCAAAATCCCTTATAAATCAAAAGAATAGACCGAGATAGGGT
[37 nt withheld, positions 6075-6111]
AAAGAACGTGGACTCCAACGTCAAAGG
[49 nt withheld, positions 6139-6187]
T
[91 nt withheld, positions 6189-6279]
G
[124 nt withheld, positions 6281-6404]
GGGGATACCCCCTAGAGCCCCAGCTGGTTCTTTCCGCCTCAGAAGCCATAGAGCCCACCGCATCCCCAGC
ATGCCTGCTATTGTCTTCCCAATCCTCCCCCTTGCTGTCCTGCCCCACCCCACCCCCCAGAATAGAATGA
CACCTACTCAGACAATGCGATGCAATTTCCTCATTTTATTAGGAAAGGACAGTGGGAGTGGCACCTTCCA
GGGTCAAGGAAGGCACGGGGGAGGGGCAAACAACAGATGGCTGGCAACTAGAAGGCACAGTCGAGGCTGA
TCAGCGGGTTTAAACGGGCCCTGCTAGAGATTTTCCACACTGACTAAAAGGGTCTGAGGGATCTCTAGTT
ACCAGAGTCACACAACAGACGGGCACACACTACTTGAAGCACTCAAGGCAAGCTTTATTGAGGCTTAAGC
AGTGGGTTCCCTAGTTAGCCAGAGAGCTCCCAGGCTCAGATCTGGTCTAACCAGAGAGACCCAGTACAGT
CCGGATGCAGCTCTCGGGCCATGTGATGAAATGCTAGGCGGCTGTCAAACCTCCACTCTAATACTTCTCT
CTCCGGGTCATCCATCCCATGCAGGCTCACAGGGTGTAACAAGCGGGTGTTCTCTCCTTCATTGGCTTCT
TCTACCTTCTCTTGCTCAACTGGTACTAGCTTGTAGCACCATCCAAAGGTCAGTGGATATCTGATCCCTG
GCCCTGGTGTGTAGTTCTGCCAATCAGGGAAGTAGCCTTGTGTGTGGTAGATCCACAGATCAAGGATATC
TTGTCTTCGTTGGGAGTGAATTAGCCCTTCCAGTCCCCCCTTTTCTTTTAAAAAGTGGCTAAGATCTACA
GCTGCCTTGTAAGTCATTGGTCTTAAAGGTACCTGAGGTGTGACTGGAAAACCCACCTCCTCCTCCTCTT
GTGCTTCTAGCCAGGCACAATCAGCATTGGTAGCTGCTGTATTGCTACTTGTGATTGCTCCATGTTTTTC
TAGGTCTCGAGGTCGACGGTATCGATGCGGGGAGGCGGCCCAAAGGGAGATCCGACTCGTCTGAGGGCGA
AGGCGAAGACGCGGAAGAGGCCGCAGAGCCGGCAGCAGGCCGCGGGAAGGAAGGTCCGCTGGATTGAGGG
CCGAAGGGACGTAGCAGAAGGACGTCCCGCGCAGAATCCAGGTGGCAACACAGGCGAGCAGCCAAGGAAA
GGACGATGATTTCCCCGACAACACCACGGAATTGTCAGTGCCCAACAGCCGAGCCCCTGTCCAGCAGCGG
GCAAGGCAGGCGGCGATGAGTTCCGCCGTGGCAATAGGGAGGGGGAAAGCGAAAGTCCCGGAAAGGAGCT
GACAGGTGGTGGCAATGCCCCAACCAGTGGGGGTTGCGTCAGCAAACACAGTGCACACCACGCCACGTTG
CCTGACAACGGGCCACAACTCCTCATAAAGAGACAGCAACCAGGATTTATACAAGGAGGAGAAAATGAAA
GCCATACGGGAAGCAATAGCATGATACAAAGGCATTAAAGCAGCGTATCCACATAGCGTAAAAGGAGCAA
CATAGTTAAGAATACCAGTCAATCTTTCACAAATTTTGTAATCCAGAGGTTGATTATCGATAAGCTTGAT
ATCGAATTCTTACTTGTACAGCTCGTCCATGCCGAGAGTGATCCCGGCGGCGGTCACGAACTCCAGCAGG
ACCATGTGATCGCGCTTCTCGTTGGGGTCTTTGCTCAGGGCGGACTGGGTGCTCAGGTAGTGGTTGTCGG
GCAGCAGCACGGGGCCGTCGCCGATGGGGGTGTTCTGCTGGTAGTGGTCGGCGAGCTGCACGCTGCCGTC
CTCGATGTTGTGGCGGATCTTGAAGTTCACCTTGATGCCGTTCTTCTGCTTGTCGGCCATGATATAGACG
TTGTGGCTGTTGTAGTTGTACTCCAGCTTGTGCCCCAGGATGTTGCCGTCCTCCTTGAAGTCGATGCCCT
TCAGCTCGATGCGGTTCACCAGGGTGTCGCCCTCGAACTTCACCTCGGCGCGGGTCTTGTAGTTGCCGTC
GTCCTTGAAGAAGATGGTGCGCTCCTGGACGTAGCCTTCGGGCATGGCGGACTTGAAGAAGTCGTGCTGC
TTCATGTGGTCGGGGTAGCGGCTGAAGCACTGCACGCCGTAGGTCAGGGTGGTCACGAGGGTGGGCCAGG
GCACGGGCAGCTTGCCGGTGGTGCAGATGAACTTCAGGGTCAGCTTGCCGTAGGTGGCATCGCCCTCGCC
CTCGCCGGACACGCTGAACTTGTGGCCGTTTACGTCGCCGTCCAGCTCGACCAGGATGGGCACCACCCCG
GTGAACAGCTCCTCGCCCTTGCTCACTGGGCCAGGATTCTCCTCGACGTCACCGCATGTTAGCAGACTTC
CTCTGCCCTCTCCACTGCCGCTAGCAGCGTAATCTGGAACATCGTATGGGTAAGCGGCCGCCACCTTCCT
CTTTTTCTTAGGTCCGGATCCGGAATTGCCGGACACCTTCTTTTTCTCCTTGTCGAACTTGGCGGCCTCG
TTCCTATCGAACAGGGCCTCGATGCTCAGGTTCTTAAACCTGGGGATACAGTAGCCGAAAGGCACACACA
GCAGTTTCAGGAGCCTATCGTTGTACTTCTTCTCGTCATTCACAGCGTCGAAGTACTCGGACACCTTTCC
GCTGCTTTTCTCGTACCTCTCATTCATGATAATTCTCTGCATGATGTAATGGTACAGTTGGAAGTAGGAA
TTGACCTCGGCAATGTCGTTGATATAGGCGTGGACATACCTGGCCACTTCCAGGGCGACGGCCTTGTTTG
CGAACAGGGTACATGTCTTGTTGTCAATTCTCAGGAGGTCCTCCCTGATGATCACATTCCACTTGGTGTT
CCTCAGGTAGGCGTTCAGGGCGGTTTTGGCCTTCTCCCTGTTAATCTGCCTGGTGAACTCCTCGGCTTTC
TTCTCGTCGCTGTATTTGATGTAATTGGCATACAGCTTGGGGTTGGCGCTCTCGAGGCTGTCAATGCTCT
CCTTGGCTCTTTCAGCCATCTCCTTTTCCACGTCCTTTCTCTTATCGGGGGCAGTTTCATCAATGCCAGC
GCAGAGCTTGGTGACGGAGCTGAATCCCTTCTCTTCCAGTTTCTTGAGATTGATGTCGTAGCCTTTCTCC
TTGTACAGTTGAGCATCACGCTCGACGCAATGGAATCCGATGACGTACCTGGCGTTGATATTGACAATAT
TCTTGAGGATGTGGTAGATCACGGTGAGGTACAGGCTGATGATCTTTTTAAACTTCTCCCTCTCGGCGTT
TTCCCTGCCGGTGTCCTCAATGACGCTCCTTTTCTTGTCGAATTGGTCGTAGTTCATTCCGGTGATGATC
TTTGTGAGAGCGTCCACCTTTTCGCTCACGCTCTTGCCCTTATCCTTTCCGATACAAGTTTCGTAGTACC
TGTCGATCTGGTTCTTGCCGTTCTGGCCCTGTTTTTTCTGGATGTCAGCGATCCTGCCGAGCACGAACTT
CACCACGGCCTCGTTTTTGGCGATCTCATGGAGGTGGGCAGGATCACCGTATCTGATCAGGTAGTGGAAC
CTTTTATTGCTGATCACGTTATTAATAATGAAATTTCTCATGCCGTGCTTGCCTTTCTTGAGCTTGTTTC
CGTTCTCGTCCAGGGAAAAGGTGTCGGCGAGGGCCTTGAGCTCATCATAGGACAGGTTGGTTCCTAAAAT
ACGGATGGCGTCGATATACATGGCCCTCCTGGCATCGGCAATAGGTTCTCCCATTCTAGCGAAGGACTTG
ATCAGCCTCAGCTCATCGGCGATCTTGGCGGAGTCTTTGAAAAAGGCGTATTCCTCCACGAACTTAGCGT
TGACTCCGATGAGAGGCATCACCTTCAGGAAGCTCTGGATGTTATCGAATTTATTAATCAGGGTGGTCAG
GAGGTCGTTGATCTCCTTGCCATCCAGGAACATGGTCAGGGCATACATGAGTTTGCTGAAGGCGGAAACA
TCACGGCCAGCGGGCAGGATTCTGGGCAGTCTAGGGGCGTCCTTCTTCTTATACTCTCTTGTCTTGTTTC
CCCTAAATTCCTTGATGTTGTGCATGATATTTTCGAGCTTTCTCCAAATTCTATTAGCTTCATCGTAGTA
GAGGGCATCCTTCTGGTCGTCGTTGAAGGAGCCCCTCAGGTTAATCACAAAGATATCCTTCTCGCTCAGG
GACTTCTCATTATCGGGGAGGGACTTATTGGCGGCAGCCACCTTGGCATCCTCTTCGATGTAATACCTAT
AAATCACAAAGTCCATCATGGTGTAGACCTTGGTCCTGATGGAGTCGAACACCTTATGATTTTTCCTGAT
CTCGGACATATCCTTCCTGTCCAGCATCACTTCCCTGAGCTTGGTGATATTGAATCCGAGGTTTTTCTGC
TCTTTCATAATGCTGAATCTGAAATATTGTTCGGCGAATTCGGCAGGGTTGATTCCCAGAGTTTCGGCAA
TATAGTTCACGTTGGCGGCGGAGTTCTTGGAGAAGGAGTTGGTCAGCTCATTGGTGATCCTGTCGTAGAG
GTAGTTGAGGGTGGAGATGTATTCGTTGTCGAGGTTCTTATCGAGGTTGTAGAGCCAGGTCCTGGAGATC
CTGGACTCTTCTTCGTTGTTAGCGACCACCCAGTGCGCCAGTCCGCTCAGGAGGGCCAGAATGTCATAGC
ATTCGTTGCCGTAATTGATGATGTAATTTCTGCCCTCCTTGCTGAAAAAGGCCTGGCCGAAATAGCCGAG
TCTGGGGTTATCGAGGAAGTTGTCGAACTCGTCATACTGGGCCTTGATGGCGTTGATGAGCTTATCGTTA
TTGTTGAAAGCGGCCCTATGGTGCTCGGGGTCTTTGAATTCGTCGTAGGTATACACTGTGGAGAACTTGC
CGAATCCAATAATGTCCTTATCCAGGCCGGAGATATTGTTGACGGCGTAGGCGGCGTTGGTAATGTATTC
GGCGAGGATTTTTTCAATGTCCAGGATGTTATGGATCACCTGGATACAAATATTGTCATTGCCATCAGCG
CTCTCGCCGAAGTACCTCTTTTCCAGAGTTTCCTTCAGGCCGAGCATATCCTGCTGGACGGGTCCTGTAT
ACAGAGGGTTGTTAGCCACCACGGCGTAGCCCTTAGGATGGCTGAATTTGGCGTTGCCGATCTTATAGCC
GGCGTTTTTATCGGCCATTTCAGCGCTGAAGGCCTCGCCCTCATTCACGCTCCTGATGCTGTCGCCCTCC
ACGATCTTTTCCAGCCTGGCGTCGCTGCCTTCGGCGAAGGTTGTCATGTACACTTTGGAGCCGGACACGA
GTGTGGACTTCACGCCCATGCCCTTGGCGAAGGACTTTTTTTTTTCGATGCTGGCCTCCACCTTTCTCTT
CTTCTTGGGGCTCATGGTGGCCGTACGCTTTTCGGCAGACCGCAGACTGATTTCTCCGCCCATCCAGGGT
TTGATAACTCCGTCCTGTTCCAGCAGCAGGGCTCCCTGTTTATCAATCCCCCGGCTAATCCCGAAAATCT
CTTTGTCCCCAATGATCAGCTTCACGGGTCTATTGATGAAGTTATCCAGCTTCTCCCACCGTGACAGATA
TGGAGCCAGGCCTTCCTGCTCGAACAGTTCCAGGGCTGCCCGCAGCTCTCGGATCAGCATAGCGGCCAGA
GTATTCCTGTCCAGGTTAATCCCTGCTTCCTGCAGTGTGATCCAGCCCTGATTGACCACGCTTTCCTCCA
CGCGCCTCATAGCCACGTTAATCCCGGCGCCAATGACGATCTGTGCAGCATCGCCTGTTATTCCGGCCAG
CTCCACCAGGATGCCTGCCAGCTTTCTATCCTGCAGATACAGGTCATTGGGCCATTTGACTCGCACCTTG
TCTGCTCCCAGCTTTCGCAGCGCTTCTGCCATGACAATTCCGATGACCGGGCCCAGGCCGATTGCTGCTG
GTCCCCGCTTCAGGCGCCAAAACATACTCAGGTACAGGTTAGCTCCAAAAGGAGAGAACCATTTCCTCCC
TCTGCTTCCTCTCCCTGCCTGCTGATATTCTGCAATGCAAGCATCCCCACTCTTCAGCTCGCCGATTCGA
TCCAGCAGGTACTGATTGGTGGAGTCGACCACAGGCAGGACTGCCACGCTCCCGCCGTCCAGCTGTCCCA
GAATCTGTTTAGCGTTCAGCAGCGGGATCGCCATGGTGGCGGTGGCCGTACGTCACGACACCTGAAATGG
AAGAAAAAAACTTTGAACCACTGTCTGAGGCTTGAGAATGAACCAAGATCCAAACTCAAAAAGGGCAAAT
TCCAAGGAGAATTACATCAAGTGCCAAGCTGGCCTAACTTCAGTCTCCACCCACTCAGTGTGGGGAAACT
CCATCGCATAAAACCCCTCCCCCCAACCTAAAGACGACGTACTCCAAAAGCTCGAGAACTAATCGAGGTG
CCTGGACGGCGCCCGGTACTCCGTGGAGTCACATGAAGCGACGGCTGAGGACGGAAAGGCCCTTTTCCTT
TGTGTGGGTGACTCACCCGCCCGCTCTCCCGAGCGCCGCGTCCTCCATTTTGAGCTCCCTGCAGCAGGGC
CGGGAAGCGGCCATCTTTCCGCTCACGCAACTGGTGCCGACCGGGCCAGCCTTGCCGCCCAGGGCGGGGC
GATACACGGCGGCGCGAGGCCAGGCACCAGAGCAGGCCGGCCAGCTTGAGACTACCCCCGTCCGATTCTC
GGTGGCCGCGCTCGCAGGCCCCGCCTCGCCGAACATGTGCGCTGGGACGCACGGGCCCCGTCGCCGCCCG
CGGCCCCAAAAACCGAAATACCAGTGTGCAGATCTTGGCCCGCATTTACAAGACTATCTTGCCAGAAAAA
AAGCGTCGCAGCAGGTCATCAAAAATTTTAAATGGCTAGAGACTTATCGAAAGCAGCGAGACAGGCGCGA
AGGTGCCACCAGATTCGCACGCGGCGGCCCCAGCGCCCAGGCCAGGCCTCAACTCAAGCACGAGGCGAAG
GGGCTCCTTAAGCGCAAGGCCTCGAACTCTCCCACCCACTTCCAACCCGAAGCTCGGGATCAAGAATCAC
GTACTGCAGCCAGGTGGAAGTAATTCAAGGCACGCAAGGGCCATAACCCGTAAAGAGGCCAGGCCCGCGG
GAACCACACACGGCACTTACCTGTGTTCTGGCGGCAAACCCGTTGCGAAAAAGAACGTTCACGGCGACTA
CTGCACTTATATACGGTTCTCCCCCACCCTCGGGAAAAAGGCGGAGCCAGTACACGACATCACTTTCCCA
GTTTACCCCGCGCCACCTTCTCTAGGCACCGGTTCAATTGCCGACCCCTCCCCCCAACTTCTCGGGGACT
GTGGGCGATGTGCGCTCTGCCCACTGACGGGC
Features (pLannotate 1.2.2; 34 found; start..end, strand, type, name):
     16..82      -  CDS            small t antigen (fragment): SV40 (simian virus 40) small t antigen
    134..251     -  misc_feature   cPPT/CTS: central polypurine tract and central termination sequence of HIV-1
    301..401     -  CDS            Rev (fragment): human immunodeficiency virus 1 (HIV-1) Rev protein; rev; enhances nuclear export of unspliced and incompletely spliced viral mRNAs
    778..1011    -  misc_feature   RRE: The Rev response element (RRE) of HIV-1 allows for Rev-dependent mRNA export from the nucleus to the cytoplasm.
   1157..1520    -  CDS            HIV-1 gag (fragment): gag protein from human immunodeficiency virus 1; gag
   1504..1629    -  misc_feature   HIV-1 Ψ: packaging signal of human immunodeficiency virus type 1
   1676..1856    -  LTR            5' LTR (truncated): truncated 5' long terminal repeat (LTR) from HIV-1
   1874..2073    -  promoter       CMV promoter: human cytomegalovirus (CMV) immediate early promoter
   2074..2453    -  enhancer       CMV enhancer: human cytomegalovirus immediate early enhancer
   2608..2660    +  misc_feature   bom (fragment): basis of mobility region from pBR322
   2719..2823    +  promoter       AmpR promoter: bla
   2824..3684    +  CDS            AmpR: β-lactamase; bla; confers resistance to ampicillin, carbenicillin, and related antibiotics
   3855..4443    +  rep_origin     ori: high-copy-number ColE1/pMB1/pBR322/pUC origin of replication
   4626..4718    +  CDS            lacI (fragment): lac repressor; lacI; The lac repressor binds to the lac operator to inhibit transcription in E. coli. This inhibition can be relieved by adding lactose or isopropyl-β-D-thiogalactopyranoside (IPTG).
   4731..4752    +  protein_bind   CAP binding site: CAP binding activates transcription in the presence of cAMP. E. coli catabolite activator protein
   4767..4797    +  promoter       lac promoter: promoter for the E. coli lac operon
   4801..4823    +  protein_bind   lac operator (fragment): The lac repressor binds to the lac operator to inhibit transcription in E. coli. This inhibition can be relieved by adding lactose or isopropyl-β-D-thiogalactopyranoside (IPTG). lac repressor encoded by lacI
   4894..5015    -  polyA_signal   SV40 poly(A) signal: SV40 polyadenylation signal
   5010..5135    -  CDS            ble (fragment): BLE_KLEPN - Experimental evidence at protein level: Swiss-Prot protein existence level 1. Binding protein with a strong affinity to the bleomycin family of antibiotics. Binds to CL990; an antimitotic-antibiotic compound. From Klebsiella pneumoniae.
   5145..5519    -  CDS            BleoR: antibiotic-binding protein; Sh ble from Streptoalloteichus hindustanus; confers resistance to bleomycin, phleomycin, and Zeocin™
   5538..5585    -  promoter       EM7 promoter: synthetic bacterial promoter&nbsp
   5633..5962    -  promoter       SV40 promoter: SV40 enhancer and early promoter
   5976..6404    -  rep_origin     f1 ori (sequence partly withheld): f1 bacteriophage origin of replication; arrow indicates direction of (+) strand synthesis
   6425..6446    -  promoter       SV40 promoter (fragment): SV40 enhancer and early promoter
   6450..6674    -  polyA_signal   bGH poly(A) signal: bovine growth hormone polyadenylation signal
   6706..6886    -  LTR            5' LTR (truncated): truncated 5' long terminal repeat (LTR) from HIV-1
   6893..7474    -  CDS            nef (fragment): NEF_HV1H2 - Experimental evidence at protein level: Swiss-Prot protein existence level 1. Extracellular Nef protein targets CD4(+) T-lymphocytes for apoptosis by interacting with CXCR4 surface receptors. From Human immunodeficiency virus type 1 group M subtype B (isolate HXB2) (HIV-1).
   7411..7999    -  misc_feature   WPRE: woodchuck hepatitis virus posttranscriptional regulatory element
   7999..8023    -  misc_feature   MCS (fragment): pBluescript multiple cloning site
   8024..8740    -  CDS            EGFP: the original enhanced GFP (Yang et al., 1996) mammalian codon-optimized
   8810..8836    -  CDS            3xHA (fragment): three tandem HA epitope tags
   8876..11773   -  CDS            RfxCas13d: RNA-targeting Type VI CRISPR protein from Ruminococcus flavefaciens strain XPD3002 (Konermann et al., 2018)
  11822..12592   -  CDS            miniTurbo: N-terminally truncated mutant of the E. coli biotin ligase BioID engineered for improved catalytic efficiency (Branon et al., 2018)
  12617..9       -  promoter       EF-1α promoter (across the origin): strong constitutive promoter for human elongation factor EF-1α
