[The description below was written by a language model from this plasmid's Addgene catalogue record and pLannotate feature annotations shown in this document.]
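Description:
miniTurbo-dCasRx is a mammalian expression and CRISPR plasmid of about 13.8 kb, derived from the CARPID BASU-dCasRx construct by replacing the BASU biotin ligase with miniTurbo through Gibson assembly. Although catalogued simply as a mammalian expression vector, the feature table shows a lentiviral transfer architecture. A CMV enhancer/promoter is fused to a truncated HIV-1 5' LTR, followed by the Ψ packaging signal, a gag fragment, the RRE, cPPT/CTS, the expression cassette, a WPRE and a second truncated LTR followed by a bGH polyadenylation signal. These elements would in principle allow packaging and integration as well as plain transfection, though the record does not state a delivery route. In bacteria it replicates from a high-copy ColE1/pUC origin under ampicillin selection. The backbone also carries an f1 origin and an SV40/EM7-driven BleoR cassette conferring resistance to Zeocin-type antibiotics, which lies outside the LTR-flanked region.

The payload is driven by the constitutive human EF-1α promoter and encodes miniTurbo, an engineered, truncated E. coli biotin ligase with fast labelling kinetics. It is fused to the N terminus of RfxCas13d from Ruminococcus flavefaciens, described in the record as the catalytically dead dCasRx form. An HA epitope fragment and EGFP follow in the same orientation. The element linking EGFP to the fusion is not annotated, so the record does not show whether GFP is fused directly or released as a separate reporter. No guide RNA cassette is annotated, so guides would presumably be supplied separately. Guided to a chosen transcript, the RNA-binding but non-cleaving dCasRx would position miniTurbo to biotinylate nearby proteins. This fits RNA-centred proximity labelling, with GFP marking the expressing cells.
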