Addgene plasmid #219821: miniTurbo-dCasRx
Purpose: EF1α-driven expression of miniTurbo fused to dCasRx with GFP (Adapted from plasmid #153209)
Depositing lab: Philipp Maass.
Backbone
  Vector backbone: CARPID BASU-dCasRx (Addgene #153209)
  Backbone size w/o insert (bp): 13000
  Total vector size (bp): 13700
  Modifications to backbone: Swapped out BASU for miniTurbo
  Vector type: Mammalian Expression, CRISPR
Growth in bacteria
  Bacterial resistance: Ampicillin, 100 μg/mL
  Growth temperature: 30°C
  Growth strain: NEB Stable
  Copy number: High Copy
Gene/Insert
  Gene/Insert name: dCasRx
  Species: Ruminococcus flavefaciens
  Insert size (bp): 3000
  Promoter: EF1a
  Tag / fusion protein: miniTurbo (N terminal on insert)
  Cloning method: Gibson Cloning
  Sequencing primers: 5′ EF1a
Terms and licenses: Academic/Nonprofit Terms; Industry Terms: Not Available to Industry
How to cite: miniTurbo-dCasRx was a gift from Philipp Maass (Addgene plasmid # 219821 ; http://n2t.net/addgene:219821 ; RRID:Addgene_219821)
